>Addgene plasmid #221476 | pDONR223_NKX2-1_DelCTerm_1-223AA | addgene full sequence | sequence record 437827 | Addgene NGS Result
CAAATAATGATTTTATTTTGACTGATAGTGACCTGTTCGTTGCAACAAATTGATGAGCAATGCTTTTTTA
TAATGCCAACTTTGTACAAAAAAGTTGGCACCATGTCGATGAGTCCAAAGCACACGACTCCGTTCTCAGT
GTCTGACATCTTGAGTCCCCTGGAGGAAAGCTACAAGAAAGTGGGCATGGAGGGCGGCGGCCTCGGGGCT
CCGCTGGCGGCGTACAGGCAGGGCCAGGCGGCACCGCCAACAGCGGCCATGCAGCAGCACGCCGTGGGGC
ACCACGGCGCCGTCACCGCCGCCTACCACATGACGGCGGCGGGGGTGCCCCAGCTCTCGCACTCCGCCGT
GGGGGGCTACTGCAACGGCAACCTGGGCAACATGAGCGAGCTGCCGCCGTACCAGGACACCATGAGGAAC
AGCGCCTCTGGCCCCGGATGGTACGGCGCCAACCCAGACCCGCGCTTCCCCGCCATCTCCCGCTTCATGG
GCCCGGCGAGCGGCATGAACATGAGCGGCATGGGCGGCCTGGGCTCGCTGGGGGACGTGAGCAAGAACAT
GGCCCCGCTGCCAAGCGCGCCGCGCAGGAAGCGCCGGGTGCTCTTCTCGCAGGCGCAGGTGTACGAGCTG
GAGCGACGCTTCAAGCAACAGAAGTACCTGTCGGCGCCGGAGCGCGAGCACCTGGCCAGCATGATCCACC
TGACGCCCACGCAGGTCAAGATCTGGTTCCAGAACCACCGCTACAAAATGAAGCGCCAGGCCAAGGACAA
GTTGCCAACTTTCTTGTACAAAGTTGGCATTATAAGAAAGCATTGCTTATCAATTTGTTGCAACGAACAG
GTCACTATCAGTCAAAATAAAATCATTATTTGCCATCCAGCTGATATCCCCTATAGTGAGTCGTATTACA
TGGTCATAGCTGTTTCCTGGCAGCTCTGGCCCGTGTCTCAAAATCTCTGATGTTACATTGCACAAGATAA
AAATATATCATCATGCCTCCTCTAGACCAGCCAGGACAGAAATGCCTCGACTTCGCTGCTACCCAAGGTT
GCCGGGTGACGCACACCGTGGAAACGGATGAAGGCACGAACCCAGTGGACATAAGCCTGTTCGGTTCGTA
AGCTGTAATGCAAGTAGCGTATGCGCTCACGCAACTGGTCCAGAACCTTGACCGAACGCAGCGGTGGTAA
CGGCGCAGTGGCGGTTTTCATGGCTTGTTATGACTGTTTTTTTGGGGTACAGTCTATGCCTCGGGCATCC
AAGCAGCAAGCGCGTTACGCCGTGGGTCGATGTTTGATGTTATGGAGCAGCAACGATGTTACGCAGCAGG
GCAGTCGCCCTAAAACAAAGTTAAACATTATGAGGGAAGCGGTGATCGCCGAAGTATCGACTCAACTATC
AGAGGTAGTTGGCGTCATCGAGCGCCATCTCGAACCGACGTTGCTGGCCGTACATTTGTACGGCTCCGCA
GTGGATGGCGGCCTGAAGCCACACAGTGATATTGATTTGCTGGTTACGGTGACCGTAAGGCTTGATGAAA
CAACGCGGCGAGCTTTGATCAACGACCTTTTGGAAACTTCGGCTTCCCCTGGAGAGAGCGAGATTCTCCG
CGCTGTAGAAGTCACCATTGTTGTGCACGACGACATCATTCCGTGGCGTTATCCAGCTAAGCGCGAACTG
CAATTTGGAGAATGGCAGCGCAATGACATTCTTGCAGGTATCTTCGAGCCAGCCACGATCGACATTGATC
TGGCTATCTTGCTGACAAAAGCAAGAGAACATAGCGTTGCCTTGGTAGGTCCAGCGGCGGAGGAACTCTT
TGATCCGGTTCCTGAACAGGATCTATTTGAGGCGCTAAATGAAACCTTAACGCTATGGAACTCGCCGCCC
GACTGGGCTGGCGATGAGCGAAATGTAGTGCTTACGTTGTCCCGCATTTGGTACAGCGCAGTAACCGGCA
AAATCGCGCCGAAGGATGTCGCTGCCGACTGGGCAATGGAGCGCCTGCCGGCCCAGTATCAGCCCGTCAT
ACTTGAAGCTAGACAGGCTTATCTTGGACAAGAAGAAGATCGCTTGGCCTCGCGCGCAGATCAGTTGGAA
GAATTTGTCCACTACGTGAAAGGCGAGATCACCAAGGTAGTCGGCAAATAACCCTCGAGCCACCCATGAC
CAAAATCCCTTAACGTGAGTTACGCGTCGTTCCACTGAGCGTCAGACCCCGTAGAAAAGATCAAAGGATC
TTCTTGAGATCCTTTTTTTCTGCGCGTAATCTGCTGCTTGCAAACAAAAAAACCACCGCTACCAGCGGTG
GTTTGTTTGCCGGATCAAGAGCTACCAACTCTTTTTCCGAAGGTAACTGGCTTCAGCAGAGCGCAGATAC
CAAATACTGTTCTTCTAGTGTAGCCGTAGTTAGGCCACCACTTCAAGAACTCTGTAGCACCGCCTACATA
CCTCGCTCTGCTAATCCTGTTACCAGTGGCTGCTGCCAGTGGCGATAAGTCGTGTCTTACCGGGTTGGAC
TCAAGACGATAGTTACCGGATAAGGCGCAGCGGTCGGGCTGAACGGGGGGTTCGTGCACACAGCCCAGCT
TGGAGCGAACGACCTACACCGAACTGAGATACCTACAGCGTGAGCTATGAGAAAGCGCCACGCTTCCCGA
AGGGAGAAAGGCGGACAGGTATCCGGTAAGCGGCAGGGTCGGAACAGGAGAGCGCACGAGGGAGCTTCCA
GGGGGAAACGCCTGGTATCTTTATAGTCCTGTCGGGTTTCGCCACCTCTGACTTGAGCGTCGATTTTTGT
GATGCTCGTCAGGGGGGCGGAGCCTATGGAAAAACGCCAGCAACGCGGCCTTTTTACGGTTCCTGGCCTT
TTGCTGGCCTTTTGCTCACATGTTCTTTCCTGCGTTATCCCCTGATTCTGTGGATAACCGTATTACCGCC
TTTGAGTGAGCTGATACCGCTCGCCGCAGCCGAACGACCGAGCGCAGCGAGTCAGTGAGCGAGGAAGCGG
AAGAGCGCCCAATACGCAAACCGCCTCTCCCCGCGCGTTGGCCGATTCATTAATGCAGCTGGCACGACAG
GTTTCCCGACTGGAAAGCGGGCAGTGAGCGCAACGCAATTAATACGCGTACCGCTAGCCAGGAAGAGTTT
GTAGAAACGCAAAAAGGCCATCCGTCAGGATGGCCTTCTGCTTAGTTTGATGCCTGGCAGTTTATGGCGG
GCGTCCTGCCCGCCACCCTCCGGGCCGTTGCTTCACAACGTTCAAATCCGCTCCCGGCGGATTTGTCCTA
CTCAGGAGAGCGTTCACCGACAAACAACAGATAAAACGAAAGGCCCAGTCTTCCGACTGAGCCTTTCGTT
TTATTTGATGCCTGGCAGTTCCCTACTCTCGCGTTAACGCTAGCATGGATGTTTTCCCAGTCACGACGTT
GTAAAACGACGGCCAGTCTTAAGCTCGGGCCC
Features (pLannotate 1.2.2; 12 found; start..end, strand, type, name):
      2..97      +  protein_bind   attL3: mutant version of attL; recombination site for the Gateway® LR reaction LR Clonase™
    103..771     +  CDS            NKX2-1 (fragment): NKX21_HUMAN - Also known as NKX2A, TITF1, TTF1. Experimental evidence at protein level: Swiss-Prot protein existence level 1. Transcription factor that binds and activates the promoter of thyroid specific genes such as thyroglobulin, thyroperoxidase, and thyrotropin receptor. Crucial in the maintenance of the thyroid differentiation phenotype. May play a role in lung development and surfactant homeostasis. Forms a regulatory loop with GRHL2 that coordinates lung epithelial cell morphogenesis and differentiation. Activates the transcription of GNRHR and plays a role in enhancing the circadian o
    776..871     -  protein_bind   attL3: mutant version of attL; recombination site for the Gateway® LR reaction LR Clonase™
    890..908     -  promoter       T7 promoter: promoter for bacteriophage T7 RNA polymerase
   1098..1121    +  promoter       Pc promoter (fragment): intI1 (promoter lies within the coding sequence); class 1 integron promoter
   1297..1353    +  CDS            GmR (fragment): gentamycin acetyltransferase; aacC1; confers resistance to gentamycin
   1360..2151    +  CDS            SmR: aminoglycoside adenylyltransferase (Murphy, 1985); aadA; confers resistance to spectinomycin and streptomycin
   2244..2832    +  rep_origin     ori: high-copy-number ColE1/pMB1/pBR322/pUC origin of replication
   3015..3107    +  CDS            lacI (fragment): lac repressor; lacI; The lac repressor binds to the lac operator to inhibit transcription in E. coli. This inhibition can be relieved by adding lactose or isopropyl-β-D-thiogalactopyranoside (IPTG).
   3162..3189    -  terminator     rrnB T2 terminator: transcription terminator T2 from the E. coli rrnB gene
   3321..3364    +  terminator     rrnB T1 terminator: Escherichia coli rrnB; transcription terminator T1 from the E. coli rrnB gene
   3411..3447    -  CDS            lacZα (fragment): LacZα fragment of β-galactosidase; lacZ fragment
