[The description below was written by a language model from this plasmid's Addgene catalogue record and pLannotate feature annotations shown in this document.]
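Description:
pDONR223_NKX2-1_DelCTerm_1-223AA is a Gateway entry-type clone built in the Invitrogen pDONR223 backbone and carrying a C-terminally truncated human NKX2-1 open reading frame. It is propagated in E. coli as a high-copy plasmid through a ColE1/pUC-type origin and is selected with spectinomycin, conferred by the aadA (SmR) aminoglycoside adenylyltransferase gene. This gene sits downstream of a class 1 integron Pc promoter fragment and a short remnant of a gentamicin resistance gene. The sequenced plasmid is 3,462 nt. This is smaller than the listed empty backbone size, as expected when the donor vector's original cassette between the recombination sites is replaced by a short insert.

The 669 bp insert encodes amino acids 1–223 of NKX2-1 (also called TTF-1 or TITF1), a lineage transcription factor of thyroid and lung. Residues 224–371, the C-terminal domain, are deleted, with numbering based on the 371-residue short isoform. The insert was assembled by Gibson cloning from a Mammalian Gene Collection NKX2-1 clone. The coding sequence is flanked by two attL-type Gateway recombination sites in opposing orientation (both labelled attL3 by the automated annotation), which allow LR Clonase-mediated transfer of the ORF into destination vectors. rrnB T1 and T2 terminators lie upstream of the cassette to insulate it from read-through transcription. A T7 promoter lies just outside the downstream att site, and small lacI and lacZα fragments are backbone remnants.

The plasmid has no eukaryotic promoter and is not itself an expression vector. It serves as a shuttle for moving the truncation mutant into overexpression vectors, and the associated work concerns NKX2-1 function in lung adenocarcinoma.
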