Addgene plasmid #221476: pDONR223_NKX2-1_DelCTerm_1-223AA
Purpose: Gateway cloning of NKX2-1 C-terminal truncation mutation overexpression
Depositing lab: Matthew Meyerson. Depositing organization: Broad Institute. Publication: Dosage amplification dictates oncogenic regulation by the NKX2-1 lineage factor in lung adenocarcinoma. Pulice JL, Meyerson M. bioRxiv [Preprint]. 2023 Oct 27:2023.10.26.563996. doi: 10.1101/2023.10.26.563996. PubMed 37994369.
Backbone
  Vector backbone: pDONR223
  Backbone manufacturer: Invitrogen
  Backbone size w/o insert (bp): 5005
  Vector type: Gateway Donor Vector
Growth in bacteria
  Bacterial resistance: Spectinomycin, 50 μg/mL
  Growth temperature: 37°C
  Growth strain: DH5alpha
  Copy number: High Copy
Gene/Insert
  Gene/Insert name: NKX2-1
  Species: H. sapiens (human)
  Insert size (bp): 669
  Mutation: Deletion of 224-371AA C-terminal domain
  Entrez Gene: NKX2-1 (a.k.a. BCH, BHC, NK-2, NKX2.1, NKX2A, NMTC1, T/EBP, TEBP, TITF1, TTF-1, TTF1)
  Cloning method: Gibson Cloning
  Sequencing primers: 5′ M13pUC-fwd; 3′ M13rev
Resource information
  A portion of this plasmid was derived from a plasmid made by: Mammalian Gene Collection (pOTB7-NKX2-1)
Terms and licenses: Academic/Nonprofit Terms; Industry Terms: Not Available to Industry
Depositor comments: Cloning based on backbone of 371AA short isoform of NKX2-1 ORF
How to cite: pDONR223_NKX2-1_DelCTerm_1-223AA was a gift from Matthew Meyerson (Addgene plasmid # 221476 ; http://n2t.net/addgene:221476 ; RRID:Addgene_221476)
